>Addgene plasmid #45970 | pGEX-parkin 77-465 | depositor full sequence | sequence record 64623 | pGEX-parkin 77-465 sequence 6136 bps
ACGTTATCGACTGCACGGTGCACCAATGCTTCTGGCGTCAGGCAGCCATCGGAAGCTGTGGTATGGCTGT
GCAGGTCGTAAATCACTGCATAATTCGTGTCGCTCAAGGCGCACTCCCGTTCTGGATAATGTTTTTTGCG
CCGACATCATAACGGTTCTGGCAAATATTCTGAAATGAGCTGTTGACAATTAATCATCGGCTCGTATAAT
GTGTGGAATTGTGAGCGGATAACAATTTCACACAGGAAACAGTATTCATGTCCCCTATACTAGGTTATTG
GAAAATTAAGGGCCTTGTGCAACCCACTCGACTTCTTTTGGAATATCTTGAAGAAAAATATGAAGAGCAT
TTGTATGAGCGCGATGAAGGTGATAAATGGCGAAACAAAAAGTTTGAATTGGGTTTGGAGTTTCCCAATC
TTCCTTATTATATTGATGGTGATGTTAAATTAACACAGTCTATGGCCATCATACGTTATATAGCTGACAA
GCACAACATGTTGGGTGGTTGTCCAAAAGAGCGTGCAGAGATTTCAATGCTTGAAGGAGCGGTTTTGGAT
ATTAGATACGGTGTTTCGAGAATTGCATATAGTAAAGACTTTGAAACTCTCAAAGTTGATTTTCTTAGCA
AGCTACCTGAAATGCTGAAAATGTTCGAAGATCGTTTATGTCATAAAACATATTTAAATGGTGATCATGT
AACCCATCCTGACTTCATGTTGTATGACGCTCTTGATGTTGTTTTATACATGGACCCAATGTGCCTGGAT
GCGTTCCCAAAATTAGTTTGTTTTAAAAAACGTATTGAAGCTATCCCACAAATTGATAAGTACTTGAAAT
CCAGCAAGTATATAGCATGGCCTTTGCAGGGCTGGCAAGCCACGTTTGGTGGTGGCGACCATCCTCCAAA
ATCGGATCTGGAAGTTCTGTTCCAGGGGCCCCTGGGATCCTCTCACGAAACCAACGCGTCTGGTGGTGAC
AAACCGCAGTCTACCCCGGAAGGTTCTATCTGGGAACCGCGTTCTCTGACCCGTGTTGACCTGTCTTCTC
ACATCCTGCCGGCGGACTCTGTTGGTCTGGCGGTTATCCTGGACACCGACTCTAAATCTGACTCTGAAGC
GGCGCGTGGTCCGGCGGCGAAACCGACCTACCACTCTTTCTTCGTTTACTGCAAAGGTCCGTGCCACAAA
GTTCAGCCGGGTAAACTGCGTGTTCAGTGCGGTACCTGCCGTCAGGCGACCCTGACCCTGGCGCAGGGTC
CGTCTTGCTGGGACGACGTTCTGATCCCGAACCGTATGTCTGGTGAATGCCAGTCTCCGGACTGCCCGGG
TACCCGTGCGGAATTCTTCTTCAAATGCGGTGCGCACCCGACCTCTGACAAAGACACCTCTGTTGCGCTG
AACCTGATCACCAACAACTCTCGTTCTATCCCGTGCATCGCGTGCACCGACGTTCGTAACCCGGTTCTGG
TTTTCCAGTGCAACCACCGTCACGTTATCTGCCTGGACTGCTTCCACCTGTACTGCGTTACCCGTCTGAA
CGACCGTCAGTTCGTTCACGACGCGCAGCTGGGTTACTCTCTGCCGTGCGTTGCGGGTTGCCCGAACTCT
CTGATCAAAGAACTGCACCACTTCCGTATCCTGGGTGAAGAACAGTACAACCGTTACCAGCAGTACGGTG
CGGAAGAATGCGTTCTGCAGATGGGTGGTGTTCTGTGCCCGCGTCCGGGTTGCGGTGCGGGTCTGCTGCC
GGAACAGGGTCAGCGTAAAGTTACCTGCGAAGGTGGTAACGGTCTGGGTTGCGGTTTCGTTTTCTGCCGT
GACTGCAAAGAAGCGTACCACGAAGGTGAATGCGACTCTATGTTCGAAGCGTCTGGTGCGACCTCTCAGG
CGTACCGTGTTGACCAGCGTGCGGCGGAACAGGCGCGTTGGGAAGAAGCGTCTAAAGAAACCATCAAAAA
AACCACCAAACCGTGCCCGCGTTGCAACGTTCCGATCGAAAAAAACGGTGGTTGCATGCACATGAAATGC
CCGCAGCCGCAGTGCAAACTGGAATGGTGCTGGAACTGCGGTTGCGAATGGAACCGTGCGTGCATGGGTG
ACCACTGGTTCGACGTTTAGCTCGAGCGGCCGCATCGTGACTGACTGACGATCTGCCTCGCGCGTTTCGG
TGATGACGGTGAAAACCTCTGACACATGCAGCTCCCGGAGACGGTCACAGCTTGTCTGTAAGCGGATGCC
GGGAGCAGACAAGCCCGTCAGGGCGCGTCAGCGGGTGTTGGCGGGTGTCGGGGCGCAGCCATGACCCAGT
CACGTAGCGATAGCGGAGTGTATAATTCTTGAAGACGAAAGGGCCTCGTGATACGCCTATTTTTATAGGT
TAATGTCATGATAATAATGGTTTCTTAGACGTCAGGTGGCACTTTTCGGGGAAATGTGCGCGGAACCCCT
ATTTGTTTATTTTTCTAAATACATTCAAATATGTATCCGCTCATGAGACAATAACCCTGATAAATGCTTC
AATAATATTGAAAAAGGAAGAGTATGAGTATTCAACATTTCCGTGTCGCCCTTATTCCCTTTTTTGCGGC
ATTTTGCCTTCCTGTTTTTGCTCACCCAGAAACGCTGGTGAAAGTAAAAGATGCTGAAGATCAGTTGGGT
GCACGAGTGGGTTACATCGAACTGGATCTCAACAGCGGTAAGATCCTTGAGAGTTTTCGCCCCGAAGAAC
GTTTTCCAATGATGAGCACTTTTAAAGTTCTGCTATGTGGCGCGGTATTATCCCGTGTTGACGCCGGGCA
AGAGCAACTCGGTCGCCGCATACACTATTCTCAGAATGACTTGGTTGAGTACTCACCAGTCACAGAAAAG
CATCTTACGGATGGCATGACAGTAAGAGAATTATGCAGTGCTGCCATAACCATGAGTGATAACACTGCGG
CCAACTTACTTCTGACAACGATCGGAGGACCGAAGGAGCTAACCGCTTTTTTGCACAACATGGGGGATCA
TGTAACTCGCCTTGATCGTTGGGAACCGGAGCTGAATGAAGCCATACCAAACGACGAGCGTGACACCACG
ATGCCTGCAGCAATGGCAACAACGTTGCGCAAACTATTAACTGGCGAACTACTTACTCTAGCTTCCCGGC
AACAATTAATAGACTGGATGGAGGCGGATAAAGTTGCAGGACCACTTCTGCGCTCGGCCCTTCCGGCTGG
CTGGTTTATTGCTGATAAATCTGGAGCCGGTGAGCGTGGGTCTCGCGGTATCATTGCAGCACTGGGGCCA
GATGGTAAGCCCTCCCGTATCGTAGTTATCTACACGACGGGGAGTCAGGCAACTATGGATGAACGAAATA
GACAGATCGCTGAGATAGGTGCCTCACTGATTAAGCATTGGTAACTGTCAGACCAAGTTTACTCATATAT
ACTTTAGATTGATTTAAAACTTCATTTTTAATTTAAAAGGATCTAGGTGAAGATCCTTTTTGATAATCTC
ATGACCAAAATCCCTTAACGTGAGTTTTCGTTCCACTGAGCGTCAGACCCCGTAGAAAAGATCAAAGGAT
CTTCTTGAGATCCTTTTTTTCTGCGCGTAATCTGCTGCTTGCAAACAAAAAAACCACCGCTACCAGCGGT
GGTTTGTTTGCCGGATCAAGAGCTACCAACTCTTTTTCCGAAGGTAACTGGCTTCAGCAGAGCGCAGATA
CCAAATACTGTCCTTCTAGTGTAGCCGTAGTTAGGCCACCACTTCAAGAACTCTGTAGCACCGCCTACAT
ACCTCGCTCTGCTAATCCTGTTACCAGTGGCTGCTGCCAGTGGCGATAAGTCGTGTCTTACCGGGTTGGA
CTCAAGACGATAGTTACCGGATAAGGCGCAGCGGTCGGGCTGAACGGGGGGTTCGTGCACACAGCCCAGC
TTGGAGCGAACGACCTACACCGAACTGAGATACCTACAGCGTGAGCTATGAGAAAGCGCCACGCTTCCCG
AAGGGAGAAAGGCGGACAGGTATCCGGTAAGCGGCAGGGTCGGAACAGGAGAGCGCACGAGGGAGCTTCC
AGGGGGAAACGCCTGGTATCTTTATAGTCCTGTCGGGTTTCGCCACCTCTGACTTGAGCGTCGATTTTTG
TGATGCTCGTCAGGGGGGCGGAGCCTATGGAAAAACGCCAGCAACGCGGCCTTTTTACGGTTCCTGGCCT
TTTGCTGGCCTTTTGCTCACATGTTCTTTCCTGCGTTATCCCCTGATTCTGTGGATAACCGTATTACCGC
CTTTGAGTGAGCTGATACCGCTCGCCGCAGCCGAACGACCGAGCGCAGCGAGTCAGTGAGCGAGGAAGCG
GAAGAGCGCCTGATGCGGTATTTTCTCCTTACGCATCTGTGCGGTATTTCACACCGCATAAATTCCGACA
CCATCGAATGGTGCAAAACCTTTCGCGGTATGGCATGATAGCGCCCGGAAGAGAGTCAATTCAGGGTGGT
GAATGTGAAACCAGTAACGTTATACGATGTCGCAGAGTATGCCGGTGTCTCTTATCAGACCGTTTCCCGC
GTGGTGAACCAGGCCAGCCACGTTTCTGCGAAAACGCGGGAAAAAGTGGAAGCGGCGATGGCGGAGCTGA
ATTACATTCCCAACCGCGTGGCACAACAACTGGCGGGCAAACAGTCGTTGCTGATTGGCGTTGCCACCTC
CAGTCTGGCCCTGCACGCGCCGTCGCAAATTGTCGCGGCGATTAAATCTCGCGCCGATCAACTGGGTGCC
AGCGTGGTGGTGTCGATGGTAGAACGAAGCGGCGTCGAAGCCTGTAAAGCGGCGGTGCACAATCTTCTCG
CGCAACGCGTCAGTGGGCTGATCATTAACTATCCGCTGGATGACCAGGATGCCATTGCTGTGGAAGCTGC
CTGCACTAATGTTCCGGCGTTATTTCTTGATGTCTCTGACCAGACACCCATCAACAGTATTATTTTCTCC
CATGAAGACGGTACGCGACTGGGCGTGGAGCATCTGGTCGCATTGGGTCACCAGCAAATCGCGCTGTTAG
CGGGCCCATTAAGTTCTGTCTCGGCGCGTCTGCGTCTGGCTGGCTGGCATAAATATCTCACTCGCAATCA
AATTCAGCCGATAGCGGAACGGGAAGGCGACTGGAGTGCCATGTCCGGTTTTCAACAAACCATGCAAATG
CTGAATGAGGGCATCGTTCCCACTGCGATGCTGGTTGCCAACGATCAGATGGCGCTGGGCGCAATGCGCG
CCATTACCGAGTCCGGGCTGCGCGTTGGTGCGGATATCTCGGTAGTGGGATACGACGATACCGAAGACAG
CTCATGTTATATCCCGCCGTCAACCACCATCAAACAGGATTTTCGCCTGCTGGGGCAAACCAGCGTGGAC
CGCTTGCTGCAACTCTCTCAGGGCCAGGCGGTGAAGGGCAATCAGCTGTTGCCCGTCTCACTGGTGAAAA
GAAAAACCACCCTGGCGCCCAATACGCAAACCGCCTCTCCCCGCGCGTTGGCCGATTCATTAATGCAGCT
GGCACGACAGGTTTCCCGACTGGAAAGCGGGCAGTGAGCGCAACGCAATTAATGTGAGTTAGCTCACTCA
TTAGGCACCCCAGGCTTTACACTTTATGCTTCCGGCTCGTATGTTGTGTGGAATTGTGAGCGGATAACAA
TTTCACACAGGAAACAGCTATGACCATGATTACGGATTCACTGGCCGTCGTTTTACAACGTCGTGACTGG
GAAAACCCTGGCGTTACCCAACTTAATCGCCTTGCAGCACATCCCCCTTTCGCCAGCTGGCGTAATAGCG
AAGAGGCCCGCACCGATCGCCCTTCCCAACAGTTGCGCAGCCTGAATGGCGAATGGCGCTTTGCCTGGTT
TCCGGCACCAGAAGCGGTGCCGGAAAGCTGGCTGGAGTGCGATCTTCCTGAGGCCGATACTGTCGTCGTC
CCCTCAAACTGGCAGATGCACGGTTACGATGCGCCCATCTACACCAACGTAACCTATCCCATTACGGTCA
ATCCGCCGTTTGTTCCCACGGAGAATCCGACGGGTTGTTACTCGCTCACATTTAATGTTGATGAAAGCTG
GCTACAGGAAGGCCAGACGCGAATTATTTTTGATGGCGTTGGAATT
Features (pLannotate 1.2.2; 17 found; start..end, strand, type, name):
      6..107     -  CDS            yciV (fragment): RNAAM_ECOLI - Also known as trpH From Escherichia coli (strain K12).
    183..211     +  promoter       tac promoter: strong E. coli promoter; hybrid between the trp and lac UV5 promoters
    219..235     +  protein_bind   lac operator: The lac repressor binds to the lac operator to inhibit transcription in E. coli. This inhibition can be relieved by adding lactose or isopropyl-β-D-thiogalactopyranoside (IPTG). lac repressor encoded by lacI
    258..911     +  CDS            GST26_SCHJA: Experimental evidence at protein level: Swiss-Prot protein existence level 1. GST isoenzymes appear to play a central role in the parasite detoxification system. Other functions are also suspected including a role in increasing the solubility of haematin in the parasite gut. From Schistosoma japonicum (Blood fluke).
    933..2117    +  CDS            Prkn (fragment): PRKN_RAT - Also known as Park2 From Rattus norvegicus (Rat).
   2153..2192    +  CDS            rop (fragment): Rop protein, which maintains plasmids at low copy number; rop
   2294..2334    +  misc_feature   bom (fragment): basis of mobility region from pBR322
   2439..2543    +  promoter       AmpR promoter: bla
   2544..3404    +  CDS            AmpR: β-lactamase; bla; confers resistance to ampicillin, carbenicillin, and related antibiotics
   3575..4163    +  rep_origin     ori: high-copy-number ColE1/pMB1/pBR322/pUC origin of replication
   4349..4400    -  misc_feature   bom (fragment): basis of mobility region from pBR322
   4407..4484    +  promoter       lacIq promoter: lacI (mutant); In the lacIq allele, a single base change in the promoter boosts expression of the lacI gene about 10-fold.
   4485..5567    +  CDS            lacI: lac repressor; lacI; The lac repressor binds to the lac operator to inhibit transcription in E. coli. This inhibition can be relieved by adding lactose or isopropyl-β-D-thiogalactopyranoside (IPTG).
   5580..5601    +  protein_bind   CAP binding site: CAP binding activates transcription in the presence of cAMP. E. coli catabolite activator protein
   5616..5646    +  promoter       lac promoter: promoter for the E. coli lac operon
   5654..5670    +  protein_bind   lac operator: The lac repressor binds to the lac operator to inhibit transcription in E. coli. This inhibition can be relieved by adding lactose or isopropyl-β-D-thiogalactopyranoside (IPTG). lac repressor encoded by lacI
   5690..5863    +  CDS            lacZα: LacZα fragment of β-galactosidase; lacZ fragment
