[The description below was written by a language model from this plasmid's Addgene catalogue record and pLannotate feature annotations shown in this document.]
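Description:
pGEX-parkin 77-465 is a bacterial expression plasmid built on the pGEX-6P-1 backbone for producing an N-terminally truncated rat parkin (Prkn/Park2) as a glutathione S-transferase fusion in E. coli. The 6,136 bp construct replicates from a ColE1/pBR322-type origin and is selected with ampicillin through the bla (AmpR) gene. The annotation software labels the origin generically as high copy, whereas the catalogue entry lists the plasmid as low copy. Only short fragments of rop and the bom mobility region are detected, along with remnants typical of pGEX vectors such as a lacZα segment with its lac promoter and operator.

The expression cassette consists of the hybrid tac promoter followed by a lac operator, driving the Schistosoma japonicum GST coding sequence fused in frame to the parkin insert, which was cloned between BamHI and XhoI sites that both remain intact. The plasmid carries its own lacI gene under the lacIq promoter, so transcription is repressed until it is relieved by IPTG. The roughly 1.17 kb insert encodes residues 77–465 of rat parkin, with amino acids 1–76 deleted, and was amplified from a gene whose codon usage had been optimized for E. coli. GST provides an N-terminal handle for glutathione affinity purification. The pGEX-6P series normally places a protease cleavage site between GST and the insert, although this element is not annotated in the feature table. The associated publication concerns the structure of parkin and the mechanisms of its activation as a ubiquitin ligase, which is consistent with use of this construct to produce recombinant truncated protein for structural and biochemical studies.
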