Addgene plasmid #45970: pGEX-parkin 77-465
Depositing lab: Kalle Gehring. Depositing organization: McGill University. Publication: Structure of Parkin Reveals Mechanisms for Ubiquitin Ligase Activation. Trempe JF, Sauve V, Grenier K, Seirafi M, Tang MY, Menade M, Al-Abdul-Wahid S, Krett J, Wong K, Kozlov G, Nagar B, Fon EA, Gehring K. Science. 2013 May 9. 10.1126/science.1237908 PubMed 23661642.
Backbone
  Vector backbone: pGEX-6P-1
  Backbone manufacturer: Amersham
  Backbone size w/o insert (bp): 4966
  Total vector size (bp): 6136
  Vector type: Bacterial Expression
Growth in bacteria
  Bacterial resistance: Ampicillin, 100 μg/mL
  Growth temperature: 37°C
  Growth strain: DH5alpha
  Copy number: Low Copy
Gene/Insert
  Gene/Insert name: Parkin 77-465 (alt name: PARK2)
  Species: R. norvegicus (rat)
  Insert size (bp): 1170
  Mutation: Codon usage optimized for E.coli expression. Deleted a.a. 1-76
  Entrez Gene: Prkn (a.k.a. Park, Park2)
  Promoter: tac
  Tag / fusion protein: GST (N terminal on backbone)
  Cloning method: Restriction Enzyme; 5′ cloning site BamHI (not destroyed); 3′ cloning site XhoI (not destroyed)
  Sequencing primers: 5′ PGEXF; 3′ PGEXR
Resource information
  A portion of this plasmid was derived from a plasmid made by: Jean-Francois Trempe performed PCR amplification from WT codon-optimized gene and subcloned it.
Terms and licenses: Academic/Nonprofit Terms; Industry Terms: Not Available to Industry
How to cite: pGEX-parkin 77-465 was a gift from Kalle Gehring (Addgene plasmid # 45970 ; http://n2t.net/addgene:45970 ; RRID:Addgene_45970)
