>Addgene plasmid #45970 | pGEX-parkin 77-465 | addgene partial sequence | sequence record 68140 | pGEX5
CTCAATGGATCTGGAAGTTCTGTTCCAGGGGCCCCTGGGATCCTCTCACGAAACCAACGCGTCTGGTGGT
GACAAACCGCAGTCTACCCCGGAAGGTTCTATCTGGGAACCGCGTTCTCTGACCCGTGTTGACCTGTCTT
CTCACATCCTGCCGGCGGACTCTGTTGGTCTGGCGGTTATCCTGGACACCGACTCTAAATCTGACTCTGA
AGCGGCGCGTGGTCCGGCGGCGAAACCGACCTACCACTCTTTCTTCGTTTACTGCAAAGGTCCGTGCCAC
AAAGTTCAGCCGGGTAAACTGCGTGTTCAGTGCGGTACCTGCCGTCAGGCGACCCTGACCCTGGCGCAGG
GTCCGTCTTGCTGGGACGACGTTCTGATCCCGAACCGTATGTCTGGTGAATGCCAGTCTCCGGACTGCCC
GGGTACCCGTGCGGAATTCTTCTTCAAATGCGGTGCGCACCCGACCTCTGACAAAGACACCTCTGTTGCG
CTGAACCTGATCACCAACAACTCTCGTTCTATCCCGTGCATCGCGTGCACCGACGTTCGTAACCCGGTTC
TGGTTTTCCAGTGCAACCACCGTCACGTTATCTGCCTGGACTGCTTCCACCTGTACTGCGTTACCCGTCT
GAACGACCGTCAGTTCGTTCACGACGCGCAGCTGGGTTACTCTCTGCCGTGCGTTGCGGGTTGCCCGAAC
TCTCTGATCAAAGAACTGCACCACTTCCGTATCCTGGGTGAAGAACAGTACAACCGTTACCAGCAGTACG
GTGCGGAAGAATGCGTTCTGCAGATGGGTGGTGTTCTGTGCCCGCGTCC
