>Addgene plasmid #45970 | pGEX-parkin 77-465 | addgene partial sequence | sequence record 68141 | pGEX3
TACGAAACGCGCGAGGCAGATCGTCAGTCAGTCACGATGCGGCCGCTCGAGCTAAACGTCGAACCAGTGG
TCACCCATGCACGCACGGTTCCATTCGCAACCGCAGTTCCAGCACCATTCCAGTTTGCACTGCGGCTGCG
GGCATTTCATGTGCATGCAACCACCGTTTTTTTCGATCGGAACGTTGCAACGCGGGCACGGTTTGGTGGT
TTTTTTGATGGTTTCTTTAGACGCTTCTTCCCAACGCGCCTGTTCCGCCGCACGCTGGTCAACACGGTAC
GCCTGAGAGGTCGCACCAGACGCTTCGAACATAGAGTCGCATTCACCTTCGTGGTACGCTTCTTTGCAGT
CACGGCAGAAAACGAAACCGCAACCCAGACCGTTACCACCTTCGCAGGTAACTTTACGCTGACCCTGTTC
CGGCAGCAGACCCGCACCGCAACCCGGACGCGGGCACAGAACACCACCCATCTGCAGAACGCATTCTTCC
GCACCGTACTGCTGGTAACGGTTGTACTGTTCTTCACCCAGGATACGGAAGTGGTGCAGTTCTTTGATCA
GAGAGTTCGGGCAACCCGCAACGCACGGCAGAGAGTAACCCAGCTGCGCGTCGTGAACGAACTGACGGTC
GTTCAGACGGGTAACGCAGTACAGGTGGAAGCAGTCCAGGCAGATAACGTGACGGTGGTTGCACTGGAAA
ACCAGAACCGGGTTACGAACGTCGGTGCACGCGATGCACGGGATAGAACGAGAGTTGTTGGTGATCAGGT
TCAGCGCAACAGAGGTGTCTTTGTCAGAGGTCGGGTGCGCACCGCATTTGAAGAAGAATTCCGCACGGGT
ACCCGGGCAGTCCGGAGACTGGCATTCAC
